Addgene plasmid #214070: AiRT_RTctrl
Purpose: Fluorescent reporter system, readthrough control, NMD negative control. Intron present in 5'UTR
Depositing lab: Sujatha Jagannathan. Publication: A system of reporters for comparative investigation of EJC-independent and EJC-enhanced nonsense-mediated mRNA decay. Kolakada D, Campbell AE, Galvis LB, Li Z, Lore M, Jagannathan S. Nucleic Acids Res. 2024 Feb 20:gkae121. doi: 10.1093/nar/gkae121. PubMed 38375914.
Backbone
  Vector backbone: pRD_RIPE
  Vector type: Mammalian Expression
Growth in bacteria
  Bacterial resistance: Ampicillin, 100 μg/mL
  Growth temperature: 37°C
  Growth strain: DH5alpha
  Copy number: High Copy
Gene/Insert
  Gene/Insert name: TurboRFP
  Mutation: Linker sequence present between RFP and GFP
Terms and licenses: Academic/Nonprofit Terms; Industry Terms: Not Available to Industry
Depositor comments: Please visit https://doi.org/10.1101/2023.11.14.567061 for bioRxiv preprint.
How to cite: AiRT_RTctrl was a gift from Sujatha Jagannathan (Addgene plasmid # 214070 ; http://n2t.net/addgene:214070 ; RRID:Addgene_214070)
