[The description below was written by a language model from this plasmid's Addgene catalogue record and pLannotate feature annotations shown in this document.]
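Description:
AiRT_RTctrl is a mammalian expression plasmid built on the pRD_RIPE backbone. It serves as the readthrough control, and NMD-negative control, in a set of fluorescent reporters for studying nonsense-mediated mRNA decay. It is maintained in E. coli at high copy through a ColE1/pUC-type origin and selected with ampicillin via the β-lactamase gene.

The annotated payload is a divergent two-reporter arrangement. In one direction, a CMV enhancer/promoter drives a transcript whose 5' UTR contains a chimeric β-globin/immunoglobulin intron, annotated as two fragments that flank miR-155-derived sequences. This matches the catalogue note that the intron lies in the 5' UTR rather than downstream of the coding region. The open reading frame that follows consists of a red fluorescent protein (listed as TurboRFP in the catalogue, matched by the annotation software to the related TurboFP635), a linker region carrying FLAG-like and V5 epitope sequences, and TagGFP2 with a short HA-like fragment. It ends in an SV40 polyadenylation signal. The record states only that a linker sits between RFP and GFP. As a readthrough control, this design presumably gives continuous RFP-GFP translation, against which test reporters can be compared. In the opposite direction, a minimal CMV promoter fragment drives mEGFP, followed by a short β-globin coding fragment and the rabbit β-globin poly(A) signal. The record does not state the role of this second unit.

A loxP site and a lox2272 site bracket the reporter region together with a promoterless-appearing puromycin resistance gene and bGH poly(A) signal. This layout is consistent with Cre-mediated cassette exchange into a genomic landing site followed by puromycin selection, although the record does not describe that use explicitly.
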