Features (pLannotate 1.2.2; 34 found; start..end, strand, type, name):
      1..589     +  rep_origin     ori: high-copy-number ColE1/pMB1/pBR322/pUC origin of replication
    772..864     +  CDS            lacI (fragment): lac repressor; lacI; The lac repressor binds to the lac operator to inhibit transcription in E. coli. This inhibition can be relieved by adding lactose or isopropyl-β-D-thiogalactopyranoside (IPTG).
    877..898     +  protein_bind   CAP binding site: CAP binding activates transcription in the presence of cAMP. E. coli catabolite activator protein
    913..943     +  promoter       lac promoter: promoter for the E. coli lac operon
    951..967     +  protein_bind   lac operator: The lac repressor binds to the lac operator to inhibit transcription in E. coli. This inhibition can be relieved by adding lactose or isopropyl-β-D-thiogalactopyranoside (IPTG). lac repressor encoded by lacI
   1012..1030    +  promoter       T3 promoter: promoter for bacteriophage T3 RNA polymerase
   1049..1170    -  polyA_signal   SV40 poly(A) signal: SV40 polyadenylation signal
   1183..1216    +  protein_bind   loxP: Cre-mediated recombination occurs in the 8-bp core sequence (GCATACAT). Cre recombinase
   1448..1503    -  polyA_signal   β-globin poly(A) signal: rabbit β-globin polyadenylation signal (Gil and Proudfoot, 1987)
   1574..1639    -  CDS            HBB (fragment): HBB_PONPY - Experimental evidence at transcript level: Swiss-Prot protein existence level 2. Involved in oxygen transport from the lung to the various peripheral tissues. From Pongo pygmaeus (Bornean orangutan).
   1645..2364    -  CDS            mEGFP: enhanced GFP with monomerizing A206K mutation (Zacharias et al., 2002) mammalian codon-optimized
   2418..2452    -  promoter       minimal CMV promoter (fragment): human cytomegalovirus (CMV) immediate early promoter
   2529..2832    +  enhancer       CMV enhancer: human cytomegalovirus immediate early enhancer
   2833..3036    +  promoter       CMV promoter: human cytomegalovirus (CMV) immediate early promoter
   3065..3145    +  intron         chimeric intron (fragment): chimera between introns from human β-globin and immunoglobulin heavy chain genes
   3163..3189    +  ncRNA          5' miR-155: sequence upstream of the precursor of mouse miR-155 microRNA (Uva et al., 2013) miRNA
   3215..3256    +  ncRNA          3' miR-155: sequence downstream of the precursor of mouse miR-155 microRNA (Uva et al., 2013) miRNA
   3298..3348    +  intron         chimeric intron (fragment): chimera between introns from human β-globin and immunoglobulin heavy chain genes
   3373..3398    +  CDS            13xMyc (fragment): 13 tandem Myc epitope tags
   3401..4101    +  CDS            TurboFP635 (fragment): far-red-shifted derivative of red fluorescent protein from Entacmaea quadricolor, also known as Katushka (Shcherbo et al., 2007) mammalian codon-optimized
   4201..4221    +  CDS            FLAG (fragment): FLAG® epitope tag, followed by an enterokinase cleavage site
   4276..4317    +  CDS            V5 tag: epitope tag from simian virus 5
   4317..5030    +  CDS            TagGFP2: monomeric green fluorescent protein, also known as mTagGFP mammalian codon-optimized
   5029..5057    +  CDS            3xHA (fragment): three tandem HA epitope tags
   5083..5167    +  CDS            large T antigen (fragment): large T antigen from SV40 (simian virus 40)
   5190..5311    +  polyA_signal   SV40 poly(A) signal: SV40 polyadenylation signal
   5407..5518    -  polyA_signal   bGH poly(A) signal: bovine growth hormone polyadenylation signal
   5545..5610    -  CDS            dmpM (fragment): DMPM_STRAD - Protein inferred from homology: Swiss-Prot protein existence level 3. From Streptomyces alboniger.
   5660..6259    -  CDS            PuroR: puromycin N-acetyltransferase; pac from Streptomyces alboniger; confers resistance to puromycin
   6264..6297    +  protein_bind   lox2272: Cre-mediated recombination occurs in the 8-bp core sequence (GGATACTT). lox2272 sites are compatible with each other, but incompatible with loxP or loxN sites (Lee and Saito, 1988). Cre recombinase
   6402..6418    +  polyA_signal   bGH poly(A) signal (fragment): bovine growth hormone polyadenylation signal
   6509..6557    -  polyA_signal   HSV TK poly(A) signal: herpes simplex virus thymidine kinase polyadenylation signal (Cole and Stacy, 1985)
   6630..6734    +  promoter       AmpR promoter: bla
   6735..7595    +  CDS            AmpR: β-lactamase; bla; confers resistance to ampicillin, carbenicillin, and related antibiotics
>Addgene plasmid #214070 | AiRT_RTctrl | addgene full sequence | sequence record 423656 | Addgene NGS Result
TTGAGATCCTTTTTTTCTGCGCGTAATCTGCTGCTTGCAAACAAAAAAACCACCGCTACCAGCGGTGGTT
TGTTTGCCGGATCAAGAGCTACCAACTCTTTTTCCGAAGGTAACTGGCTTCAGCAGAGCGCAGATACCAA
ATACTGTTCTTCTAGTGTAGCCGTAGTTAGGCCACCACTTCAAGAACTCTGTAGCACCGCCTACATACCT
CGCTCTGCTAATCCTGTTACCAGTGGCTGCTGCCAGTGGCGATAAGTCGTGTCTTACCGGGTTGGACTCA
AGACGATAGTTACCGGATAAGGCGCAGCGGTCGGGCTGAACGGGGGGTTCGTGCACACAGCCCAGCTTGG
AGCGAACGACCTACACCGAACTGAGATACCTACAGCGTGAGCTATGAGAAAGCGCCACGCTTCCCGAAGG
GAGAAAGGCGGACAGGTATCCGGTAAGCGGCAGGGTCGGAACAGGAGAGCGCACGAGGGAGCTTCCAGGG
GGAAACGCCTGGTATCTTTATAGTCCTGTCGGGTTTCGCCACCTCTGACTTGAGCGTCGATTTTTGTGAT
GCTCGTCAGGGGGGCGGAGCCTATGGAAAAACGCCAGCAACGCGGCCTTTTTACGGTTCCTGGCCTTTTG
CTGGCCTTTTGCTCACATGTTCTTTCCTGCGTTATCCCCTGATTCTGTGGATAACCGTATTACCGCCTTT
GAGTGAGCTGATACCGCTCGCCGCAGCCGAACGACCGAGCGCAGCGAGTCAGTGAGCGAGGAAGCGGAAG
AGCGCCCAATACGCAAACCGCCTCTCCCCGCGCGTTGGCCGATTCATTAATGCAGCTGGCACGACAGGTT
TCCCGACTGGAAAGCGGGCAGTGAGCGCAACGCAATTAATGTGAGTTAGCTCACTCATTAGGCACCCCAG
GCTTTACACTTTATGCTTCCGGCTCGTATGTTGTGTGGAATTGTGAGCGGATAACAATTTCACACAGGAA
ACAGCTATGACCATGATTACGCCAAGCGCGCAATTAACCCTCACTAAAGGGAACAAAAGCTGGGTACCTA
AGATACATTGATGAGTTTGGACAAACCACAACTAGAATGCAGTGAAAAAAATGCTTTATTTGTGAAATTT
GTGATGCTATTGCTTTATTTGTAACCATTATAAGCTGCAATAAACAAGTTGACGGTATCGTAATAACTTC
GTATAGCATACATTATACGAAGTTATATGGATCCATATGCTAGCTCGACGCTCAGGTCGAGGGATCTTCA
TAAGAGAAGAGGGACAGCTATGACTGGGAGTAAGGAATGGACAGCAGGGGGCTGTTTCATATACTGATGA
CCTCTTTATAGCCACCTTTGTTCATGGCAGCCAGCATATGGCATATGTTGCCAAACTCTAAACCAAATAC
TCATTCTGATGTTTTAAATGATTTGCCCTCCCATATGTCCTTCCGAGTGAGAGACACAAAAAATTCCAAC
ACACTATTGCAATGAAAATAAATTTCCTTTATTAGCCAGAAGTCAGATGCTCAAGGGGCTTCATGATGTC
CCCATAATTTTTGGCAGAGGGAAAAAGATCTCAGTGGTATTTGTGAGCCAGGGCATTGGCCACACCAGCC
ACCACCTTCTGATAGGCAGCCTGCACCTGAGTGTTTACTTGTACAGCTCGTCCATGCCGTGAGTGATCCC
GGCGGCGGTGCGGAACTCCAGCAGGACCATGTGATCGCGCTTCTCGTTGGGGTCTTTGCTCAGCTTGGAC
TGGGTGCTCAGGTAGTGGTTGTCGGGCAGCAGCACGGGGCCGTCGCCGATGGGGGTGTTCTGCTGGTAGT
GGTCGGCGAGCTGCACGCTGCCGTCCTCGATGTTGTGGCGGATCTTGAAGTTCACCTTGATGCCGTTCTT
CTGCTTGTCGGCCATGATATAGATGTTGTGGCTGTTGAAGTTGTACTCCAGCTTGTGCCCCAGGATGTTG
CCGTCCTCCTTGAAGTCGATGCCCTTCAGCTCGATGCGGTTCACCAGGGTGTCGCCCTCGAACTTCACCT
CGGCGCGGGTCTTGTAGTTGCCGTCGTCCTTGAAGAAGATGGTGCGCTCCTGGACGTAGCCTTCGGGCAT
GGCGGACTTGAAGAAGTCGTGCTGCTTCATGTGGTCGGGGTAGCGGCTGAAGCACTGCACGCCGTGGCTC
AGGGTGGTCACGAGGGTGGGCCAGGGCACGGGCAGCTTGCCGGTGGTGCAGATGAACTTCAGGGTCAGCT
TGCCGTAGGTGGCATCGCCCTCGCCCTCGCCGGACACGCTGAACTTGTGGCCGTTTACGTCGCCGTCCAG
CTCGACCAGGATGGGCACCACCCCGGTGAACAGCTCCTCGCCCTTGCTCACCATGGTGGCGACCACGATC
CTCATCCTGTCTCTGCGATCTGACGGTTCACTAAACGAGCTCTGCTTATATAGGCCTCCCACCGTACACG
CCACCTCGACATACTCAGTAGTTATTAATAGTAATCAATTACGGGGTCATTAGTTCATAGCGAGGCTGCA
GTCTACCGCGTTACATAACTTACGGTAAATGGCCCGCCTGGCTGACCGCCCAACGACCCCCGCCCATTGA
CGTCAATAATGACGTATGTTCCCATAGTAACGCCAATAGGGACTTTCCATTGACGTCAATGGGTGGAGTA
TTTACGGTAAACTGCCCACTTGGCAGTACATCAAGTGTATCATATGCCAAGTACGCCCCCTATTGACGTC
AATGACGGTAAATGGCCCGCCTGGCATTATGCCCAGTACATGACCTTATGGGACTTTCCTACTTGGCAGT
ACATCTACGTATTAGTCATCGCTATTACCATGGTGATGCGGTTTTGGCAGTACATCAATGGGCGTGGATA
GCGGTTTGACTCACGGGGATTTCCAAGTCTCCACCCCATTGACGTCAATGGGAGTTTGTTTTGGCACCAA
AATCAACGGGACTTTCCAAAATGTCGTAACAACTCCGCCCCATTGACGCAAATGGGCGGTAGGCGTGTAC
GGTGGGAGGTCTATATAAGCAGAGCTGGTTTAGTGAACCGTCAGATACCGGCAGGTAAGTATCAAGGTTA
CAAGACAGGTTTAAGGAGACCAATAGAAACTGGGCTTGTCGAGACAGAGAAGACTCTTGCGTTTCGGTCG
ACTTCTAGAGCTCTGGAGGCTTGCTGAAGGCTGTATGCTAGAGACGTACAGATGCGTCTCACAGGACACA
AGGCCTGTTACTAGCACTCACATGGAACAAATGGCCGAATTCGGCGCTAGCTGCTGATATCGCATACGCG
TGGACCAGATAGGCACCTATTGGTCTTACTGACATCCACTTTGCCTTTCTCTCCACAGGTGCCGGTCGCC
ACCGCCACCATGGAACAAAAGCTGATTTCTGAAGAAGACTTGGGTGAGGATAGCGTGCTGATCACCGAGA
ACATGCACATGAAACTGTACATGGAGGGCACCGTGAACGACCACCACTTCAAGTGCACATCCGAGGGCGA
AGGCAAGCCCTACGAGGGCACCCAGACCATGAAGATCAAGGTGGTCGAGGGCGGCCCTCTCCCCTTCGCC
TTCGACATCCTGGCTACCAGCTTCATGTACGGCAGCAAAACCTTTATCAACCACACCCAGGGCATCCCCG
ACTTCTTTAAGCAGTCCTTCCCTGAGGGCTTCACATGGGAGAGGATCACCACATACGAAGACGGGGGCGT
GCTGACCGCTACCCAGGACACCAGCCTCCAGAACGGCTGCCTCATCTACAACGTCAAGATCAACGGGGTG
AACTTCCCATCCAACGGCCCTGTGATGCAGAAGAAAACACTCGGCTGGGAGGCCAGCACCGAGATGCTGT
ACCCCGCTGACAGCGGCCTGAGAGGCCATAGCCAGATGGCCCTGAAGCTCGTGGGCGGGGGCTACCTGCA
CTGCTCCCTCAAGACCACATACAGATCCAAGAAACCCGCTAAGAACCTCAAGATGCCCGGCTTCTACTTC
GTGGACAGGAGACTGGAAAGAATCAAGGAGGCCGACAAAGAGACCTACGTCGAGCAGCACGAGATGGCTG
TGGCTCGCTACTGCGACCTGCCTAGCAAACTGGGGCACAGCCTCGAGGGTGGTTCTGGTGGTTCTGGCTA
CGGTGGTTCTGGTGGTTCTGAATTCGACTACAAGGACCACGACGGTGACTACAAGGACCACGACATCGAC
TACAAGGACGACGACGACAAGGAGGGCAGAGGAAGTCTGCTAACATGCGGTGACGTCGAGGAGAATCCTG
GCCCAGGTAAGCCTATCCCTAACCCTCTCCTCGGTCTCGATTCTACGAGCGGGGGCGAGGAGCTGTTCGC
CGGCATCGTGCCCGTGCTGATCGAGCTGGACGGCGACGTGCACGGCCACAAGTTCAGCGTGCGCGGCGAG
GGCGAGGGCGACGCCGACTACGGCAAGCTGGAGATCAAGTTCATCTGCACCACCGGCAAGCTGCCCGTGC
CCTGGCCCACCCTGGTGACCACCCTCTGCTACGGCATCCAGTGCTTCGCCCGCTACCCCGAGCACATGAA
GATGAACGACTTCTTCAAGAGCGCCATGCCCGAGGGCTACATCCAGGAGCGCACCATCCAGTTCCAGGAC
GACGGCAAGTACAAGACCCGCGGCGAGGTGAAGTTCGAGGGCGACACCCTGGTGAACCGCATCGAGCTGA
AGGGCAAGGACTTCAAGGAGGACGGCAACATCCTGGGCCACAAGCTGGAGTACAGCTTCAACAGCCACAA
CGTGTACATCCGCCCCGACAAGGCCAACAACGGCCTGGAGGCTAACTTCAAGACCCGCCACAACATCGAG
GGCGGCGGCGTGCAGCTGGCCGACCACTACCAGACCAACGTGCCCCTGGGCGACGGCCCCGTGCTGATCC
CCATCAACCACTACCTGAGCACTCAGACCAAGATCAGCAAGGACCGCAACGAGGCCCGCGACCACATGGT
GCTCCTGGAGTCCTTCAGCGCCTGCTGCCACACCCACGGCATGGACGAGCTGTACAGGTACCCATACGAT
GTTCCAGATTACGCTTAAATAGATCCACCGGATCTAGATAACTGATCATAATCAGCCATACCACATTTGT
AGAGGTTTTACTTGCTTTAAAAAACCTCCCACACCTCCCCCTGAACCTGAAACATAAAATGAATGCAATT
GTTGTTGTTAACTTGTTTATTGCAGCTTATAATGGTTACAAATAAAGCAATAGCATCACAAATTTCACAA
ATAAAGCATTTTTTTCACTGCATTCTAGTTGTGGTTTGTCCAAACTCATCAATGTATCTTAACGCGAAAC
TAGTGCTATTGTCTTCCCAATCCTCCCCCTTGCTGTCCTGCCCCACCCCACCCCCCAGAATAGAATGACA
CCTACTCAGACAATGCGATGCAATTTCCTCATTTTATTAGGAAAGGACAGTGGGAGTGGCACCTTCCAGG
GTCAAGGAAGGCACGGGGGAGGGGCAAACAACAGATGGCTGGCAACTAGAAGGCACAGTCGAGGCTGATC
AGCGAGCTCTAGAGTCGGTGGGCCTCGGGGGCGGGTGCGGGGTCGGCGGGGCCGCCCCGGGTGGCTTCGG
TCGGAGCCATGGGGTCGTGCGCTCCTTTCGGTCGGGCGCTGCGGGTCGTGGGGCGGGCGTCAGGCACCGG
GCTTGCGGGTCATGCACCAGGTGCGCGGTCCTTCGGGCACCTCGACGTCGGCGGTGACGGTGAAGCCGAG
CCGCTCGTAGAAGGGGAGGTTGCGGGGCGCGGAGGTCTCCAGGAAGGCGGGCACCCCGGCGCGCTCGGCC
GCCTCCACTCCGGGGAGCACGACGGCGCTGCCCAGACCCTTGCCCTGGTGGTCGGGCGACACGCCGACGG
TGGCCAGGAACCACGCGGGCTCCTTGGGCCGGTGCGGCGCCAGGAGGCCTTCCATCTGTTGCTGCGCGGC
CAGCCGGGAACCGCTCAACTCGGCCATGCGCGGGCCGATCTCGGCGAACACCGCCCCCGCTTCGACGCTC
TCCGGCGTGGTCCAGACCGCCACCGCGGCGCCGTCGTCCGCGACCCACACCTTGCCGATGTCGAGCCCGA
CGCGCGTGAGGAAGAGTTCTTGCAGCTCGGTGACCCGCTCGATGTGGCGGTCCGGGTCGACGGTGTGGCG
CGTGGCGGGGTAGTCGGCGAACGCGGCGGCGAGGGTGCGTACGGCCCGGGGGACGTCGTCGCGGGTGGCG
AGGCGCACCGTGGGCTTGTACTCGGTCATGGTGATAACTTCGTATAGGATACTTTATACGAAGTTATTTA
TTCTCGAATGGGGGACCCCGTCCCTAACCCACGGGGCCAGTGGCTATGGCAGGGCCTGCCGCCCCGACGT
TGGCTGCGAGCCCTGGGCCTTCACCCGAACTTGGGGGGTGGGGTGGGGAAAAGGAAGAAACGCGGGCGTA
TTGGCCCCAATGGGGTCTCGGTGGGGTATCGACAGAGTGCCAGCCCTGGGACCGAACCCCGCGTTTATGA
ACAAACGACCCAACACCCGTGCGTTTTATTCTGTCTTTTTATTGCCGTCATAGCGCGGGTTCCTTCCGGT
ATTGTCTCCTTCCGTGTTTATTAAGCTTGGCACTTTTCGGGGAAATGTGCGCGGAACCCCTATTTGTTTA
TTTTTCTAAATACATTCAAATATGTATCCGCTCATGAGACAATAACCCTGATAAATGCTTCAATAATATT
GAAAAAGGAAGAGTATGAGTATTCAACATTTCCGTGTCGCCCTTATTCCCTTTTTTGCGGCATTTTGCCT
TCCTGTTTTTGCTCACCCAGAAACGCTGGTGAAAGTAAAAGATGCTGAAGATCAGTTGGGTGCACGAGTG
GGTTACATCGAACTGGATCTCAACAGCGGTAAGATCCTTGAGAGTTTTCGCCCCGAAGAACGTTTTCCAA
TGATGAGCACTTTTAAAGTTCTGCTATGTGGCGCGGTATTATCCCGTATTGACGCCGGGCAAGAGCAACT
CGGTCGCCGCATACACTATTCTCAGAATGACTTGGTTGAGTACTCACCAGTCACAGAAAAGCATCTTACG
GATGGCATGACAGTAAGAGAATTATGCAGTGCTGCCATAACCATGAGTGATAACACTGCGGCCAACTTAC
TTCTGACAACGATCGGAGGACCGAAGGAGCTAACCGCTTTTTTGCACAACATGGGGGATCATGTAACTCG
CCTTGATCGTTGGGAACCGGAGCTGAATGAAGCCATACCAAACGACGAGCGTGACACCACGATGCCTGTA
GCAATGGCAACAACGTTGCGCAAACTATTAACTGGCGAACTACTTACTCTAGCTTCCCGGCAACAATTAA
TAGACTGGATGGAGGCGGATAAAGTTGCAGGACCACTTCTGCGCTCGGCCCTTCCGGCTGGCTGGTTTAT
TGCTGATAAATCTGGAGCCGGTGAGCGTGGGTCTCGCGGTATCATTGCAGCACTGGGGCCAGATGGTAAG
CCCTCCCGTATCGTAGTTATCTACACGACGGGGAGTCAGGCAACTATGGATGAACGAAATAGACAGATCG
CTGAGATAGGTGCCTCACTGATTAAGCATTGGTAACTGTCAGACCAAGTTTACTCATATATACTTTAGAT
TGATTTAAAACTTCATTTTTAATTTAAAAGGATCTAGGTGAAGATCCTTTTTGATAATCTCATGACCAAA
ATCCCTTAACGTGAGTTTTCGTTCCACTGAGCGTCAGACCCCGTAGAAAAGATCAAAGGATCTTC
